>Addgene plasmid #202768 | BSA3_His | addgene full sequence | sequence record 403705 | Addgene NGS Result
TTTTGCTGAAAGGAGGAACTATATCCGGATTGGCGAATGGG
[124 nt withheld, positions 42-165]
C
[91 nt withheld, positions 167-257]
A
[49 nt withheld, positions 259-307]
CCTTTGACGTTGGAGTCCACGTTCTTT
[37 nt withheld, positions 335-371]
ACCCTATCTCGGTCTATTCTTTTGATTTATAAGGGATTTTGCCGATTTCGGCCTATTGGTTAAAAAATGA
GCTGATTTAACAAAAATTTAACGCGAATTTTAACAAAATATTAACGCTTACAATTTAGGTGGCACTTTTC
GGGGAAATGTGCGCGGAACCCCTATTTGTTTATTTTTCTAAATACATTCAAATATGTATCCGCTCATGAA
TTAATTCTTAGAAAAACTCATCGAGCATCAAATGAAACTGCAATTTATTCATATCAGGATTATCAATACC
ATATTTTTGAAAAAGCCGTTTCTGTAATGAAGGAGAAAACTCACCGAGGCAGTTCCATAGGATGGCAAGA
TCCTGGTATCGGTCTGCGATTCCGACTCGTCCAACATCAATACAACCTATTAATTTCCCCTCGTCAAAAA
TAAGGTTATCAAGTGAGAAATCACCATGAGTGACGACTGAATCCGGTGAGAATGGCAAAAGTTTATGCAT
TTCTTTCCAGACTTGTTCAACAGGCCAGCCATTACGCTCGTCATCAAAATCACTCGCATCAACCAAACCG
TTATTCATTCGTGATTGCGCCTGAGCGAGACGAAATACGCGATCGCTGTTAAAAGGACAATTACAAACAG
GAATCGAATGCAACCGGCGCAGGAACACTGCCAGCGCATCAACAATATTTTCACCTGAATCAGGATATTC
TTCTAATACCTGGAATGCTGTTTTCCCGGGGATCGCAGTGGTGAGTAACCATGCATCATCAGGAGTACGG
ATAAAATGCTTGATGGTCGGAAGAGGCATAAATTCCGTCAGCCAGTTTAGTCTGACCATCTCATCTGTAA
CATCATTGGCAACGCTACCTTTGCCATGTTTCAGAAACAACTCTGGCGCATCGGGCTTCCCATACAATCG
ATAGATTGTCGCACCTGATTGCCCGACATTATCGCGAGCCCATTTATACCCATATAAATCAGCATCCATG
TTGGAATTTAATCGCGGCCTAGAGCAAGACGTTTCCCGTTGAATATGGCTCATAACACCCCTTGTATTAC
TGTTTATGTAAGCAGACAGTTTTATTGTTCATGACCAAAATCCCTTAACGTGAGTTTTCGTTCCACTGAG
CGTCAGACCCCGTAGAAAAGATCAAAGGATCTTCTTGAGATCCTTTTTTTCTGCGCGTAATCTGCTGCTT
GCAAACAAAAAAACCACCGCTACCAGCGGTGGTTTGTTTGCCGGATCAAGAGCTACCAACTCTTTTTCCG
AAGGTAACTGGCTTCAGCAGAGCGCAGATACCAAATACTGTCCTTCTAGTGTAGCCGTAGTTAGGCCACC
ACTTCAAGAACTCTGTAGCACCGCCTACATACCTCGCTCTGCTAATCCTGTTACCAGTGGCTGCTGCCAG
TGGCGATAAGTCGTGTCTTACCGGGTTGGACTCAAGACGATAGTTACCGGATAAGGCGCAGCGGTCGGGC
TGAACGGGGGGTTCGTGCACACAGCCCAGCTTGGAGCGAACGACCTACACCGAACTGAGATACCTACAGC
GTGAGCTATGAGAAAGCGCCACGCTTCCCGAAGGGAGAAAGGCGGACAGGTATCCGGTAAGCGGCAGGGT
CGGAACAGGAGAGCGCACGAGGGAGCTTCCAGGGGGAAACGCCTGGTATCTTTATAGTCCTGTCGGGTTT
CGCCACCTCTGACTTGAGCGTCGATTTTTGTGATGCTCGTCAGGGGGGCGGAGCCTATGGAAAAACGCCA
GCAACGCGGCCTTTTTACGGTTCCTGGCCTTTTGCTGGCCTTTTGCTCACATGTTCTTTCCTGCGTTATC
CCCTGATTCTGTGGATAACCGTATTACCGCCTTTGAGTGAGCTGATACCGCTCGCCGCAGCCGAACGACC
GAGCGCAGCGAGTCAGTGAGCGAGGAAGCGGAAGAGCGCCTGATGCGGTATTTTCTCCTTACGCATCTGT
GCGGTATTTCACACCGCAATGGTGCACTCTCAGTACAATCTGCTCTGATGCCGCATAGTTAAGCCAGTAT
ACACTCCGCTATCGCTACGTGACTGGGTCATGGCTGCGCCCCGACACCCGCCAACACCCGCTGACGCGCC
CTGACGGGCTTGTCTGCTCCCGGCATCCGCTTACAGACAAGCTGTGACCGTCTCCGGGAGCTGCATGTGT
CAGAGGTTTTCACCGTCATCACCGAAACGCGCGAGGCAGCTGCGGTAAAGCTCATCAGCGTGGTCGTGAA
GCGATTCACAGATGTCTGCCTGTTCATCCGCGTCCAGCTCGTTGAGTTTCTCCAGAAGCGTTAATGTCTG
GCTTCTGATAAAGCGGGCCATGTTAAGGGCGGTTTTTTCCTGTTTGGTCACTGATGCCTCCGTGTAAGGG
GGATTTCTGTTCATGGGGGTAATGATACCGATGAAACGAGAGAGGATGCTCACGATACGGGTTACTGATG
ATGAACATGCCCGGTTACTGGAACGTTGTGAGGGTAAACAACTGGCGGTATGGATGCGGCGGGACCAGAG
AAAAATCACTCAGGGTCAATGCCAGCGCTTCGTTAATACAGATGTAGGTGTTCCACAGGGTAGCCAGCAG
CATCCTGCGATGCAGATCCGGAACATAATGGTGCAGGGCGCTGACTTCCGCGTTTCCAGACTTTACGAAA
CACGGAAACCGAAGACCATTCATGTTGTTGCTCAGGTCGCAGACGTTTTGCAGCAGCAGTCGCTTCACGT
TCGCTCGCGTATCGGTGATTCATTCTGCTAACCAGTAAGGCAACCCCGCCAGCCTAGCCGGGTCCTCAAC
GACAGGAGCACGATCATGCGCACCCGTGGGGCCGCCATGCCGGCGATAATGGCCTGCTTCTCGCCGAAAC
GTTTGGTGGCGGGACCAGTGACGAAGGCTTGAGCGAGGGCGTGCAAGATTCCGAATACCGCAAGCGACAG
GCCGATCATCGTCGCGCTCCAGCGAAAGCGGTCCTCGCCGAAAATGACCCAGAGCGCTGCCGGCACCTGT
CCTACGAGTTGCATGATAAAGAAGACAGTCATAAGTGCGGCGACGATAGTCATGCCCCGCGCCCACCGGA
AGGAGCTGACTGGGTTGAAGGCTCTCAAGGGCATCGGTCGAGATCCCGGTGCCTAATGAGTGAGCTAACT
TACATTAATTGCGTTGCGCTCACTGCCCGCTTTCCAGTCGGGAAACCTGTCGTGCCAGCTGCATTAATGA
ATCGGCCAACGCGCGGGGAGAGGCGGTTTGCGTATTGGGCGCCAGGGTGGTTTTTCTTTTCACCAGTGAG
ACGGGCAACAGCTGATTGCCCTTCACCGCCTGGCCCTGAGAGAGTTGCAGCAAGCGGTCCACGCTGGTTT
GCCCCAGCAGGCGAAAATCCTGTTTGATGGTGGTTAACGGCGGGATATAACATGAGCTGTCTTCGGTATC
GTCGTATCCCACTACCGAGATGTCCGCACCAACGCGCAGCCCGGACTCGGTAATGGCGCGCATTGCGCCC
AGCGCCATCTGATCGTTGGCAACCAGCATCGCAGTGGGAACGATGCCCTCATTCAGCATTTGCATGGTTT
GTTGAAAACCGGACATGGCACTCCAGTCGCCTTCCCGTTCCGCTATCGGCTGAATTTGATTGCGAGTGAG
ATATTTATGCCAGCCAGCCAGACGCAGACGCGCCGAGACAGAACTTAATGGGCCCGCTAACAGCGCGATT
TGCTGGTGACCCAATGCGACCAGATGCTCCACGCCCAGTCGCGTACCGTCTTCATGGGAGAAAATAATAC
TGTTGATGGGTGTCTGGTCAGAGACATCAAGAAATAACGCCGGAACATTAGTGCAGGCAGCTTCCACAGC
AATGGCATCCTGGTCATCCAGCGGATAGTTAATGATCAGCCCACTGACGCGTTGCGCGAGAAGATTGTGC
ACCGCCGCTTTACAGGCTTCGACGCCGCTTCGTTCTACCATCGACACCACCACGCTGGCACCCAGTTGAT
CGGCGCGAGATTTAATCGCCGCGACAATTTGCGACGGCGCGTGCAGGGCCAGACTGGAGGTGGCAACGCC
AATCAGCAACGACTGTTTGCCCGCCAGTTGTTGTGCCACGCGGTTGGGAATGTAATTCAGCTCCGCCATC
GCCGCTTCCACTTTTTCCCGCGTTTTCGCAGAAACGTGGCTGGCCTGGTTCACCACGCGGGAAACGGTCT
GATAAGAGACACCGGCATACTCTGCGACATCGTATAACGTTACTGGTTTCACATTCACCACCCTGAATTG
ACTCTCTTCCGGGCGCTATCATGCCATACCGCGAAAGGTTTTGCGCCATTCGATGGTGTCCGGGATCTCG
ACGCTCTCCCTTATGCGACTCCTGCATTAGGAAGCAGCCCAGTAGTAGGTTGAGGCCGTTGAGCACCGCC
GCCGCAAGGAATGGTGCATGCAAGGAGATGGCGCCCAACAGTCCCCCGGCCACGGGGCCTGCCACCATAC
CCACGCCGAAACAAGCGCTCATGAGCCCGAAGTGGCGAGCCCGATCTTCCCCATCGGTGATGTCGGCGAT
ATAGGCGCCAGCAACCGCACCTGTGGCGCCGGTGATGCCGGCCACGATGCGTCCGGCGTAGAGGATCGAG
ATCGATCTCGATCCCGCGAAATTAATACGACTCACTATAGGGGAATTGTGAGCGGATAACAATTCCCCTC
TAGAAATAATTTTGTTTAACTTTAAGAAGGAGATATACCCATGGATACCCATAAGAGTGAAATTGCCCAT
CGTTTCAAAGACCTTGGAGAAGAACACTTTAAAGCTCTCGTGCTCATTGCCTTCGCGCAATATCTCCAAA
AGTGTCCTTTTGATGAGTTGGTAAAGATGGTAAACGATTTGACAGAGTTTGCGAAGAAATGTGTTGCGGA
TGAATCGCATCCAGGTTGCAGTAAGAGCCTGCACACTCTGTTTGGAGATGAACTTTGTAAAGTAGAGGAA
CTGCGAGAAACCTACGGAGATATGGCTGACTGTTGCAGCAAACAGGAGCCTGAACGGAATGAATGCTTCC
TCTCCCATAAGGACGACAATCCCGACTTGCCGAAATTGAAGCCCGATCCGAACACTCTGTGCAAAGAATT
TAAAGAAGATGAAAAGAAATTTTGGGGCAAATACATTTATGAAATAGCCCGCCGGCATCCGTATTTCTAT
GCCCCGGAATTACTTTATTATGCGAAGAAATATAACAAAATCTTTCAAGAATGCTGCCAGGCTGAAGATA
AAGCAGCTTGCTTGCTCCCGAAAATTGAAGCGATTCGGGAAAAAGTGAAAACTTCTTCAGCTCGCCAGCG
TCTGCGTTGTGCTTCATTACAGAAATTTGGCGAACGGGCTCTGAAAGCCTGGTTTGTCGCACGTCTGTCA
CAGAAGTTTCCCAAGGCTCCGTTTGAGGAAATTACGAAGTTGGTCACAGACTTAACAAAAATTTATAAAG
AATGTTGTCACGGTGATCTGCTGGAATGTATGGATGATCGTGCCAAGCTGGTAAAGTACATTTGTGATAA
TCAAGATACGATAAGTTCAAAGTTAAAGGAGTGTTGCGATAAACCACTTTTAGAGAGAAGTCACTGTATT
GCGGAAGTCGAGGATGATGATATCCCGGAGGACCTCCCTCCTCTTGTAGCGGATTTTCTGGAGGATAAAG
ATGTCTGTAAAAATTATCAGGAAGATAAAGACGCTTTTCTTGGCCGTTTTTTATACGAATATAGCAGACG
TCACCCCGAATATGCTGTGTCTTTGTTGCTTCGCCTTGCAAAGGAGTACGAAGCAACTCTGGAGGAATGC
TGTAAAAAAGACGATCCACACGCTTGTTATAGTCGGGTCTTTGAGAAACTGAAGAAACATATAGATGAGC
CGCAAGAACTGATAAAACAGAACTGCGACCAGTTTGAGAAGCTGGGGGAATACGGCTTCCAAAATGCATT
GATAATTAGATACACTAAAAAGATGCCGCAAGTGCCGACGGATACCCTCGTTGAGATAACTCGGAGTTTA
GGAAAAGTAGGCACACGGTGTTGCCAGCTTCCGGAAGAAAAACGCTTGCCTTGCACTGAGGACTATTTAT
CCCTCATTTTAAACCGGCTGTGCGTACTTCATGAAAAGACTCCAGTGAGTGAGAAGGTTACCAAATGTTG
CACTGAAAGCCTGGTGAATAGACGTCACTGTTTTTCAGCGTTAACTCCAGATGAAACTTATGTCCCCAAA
CCTTTTGATCCTAAATTGTTCACCTTTCACGCTGATATATGTACCTTACCTCCCGAAGAAAAACAGATCA
AGAAGCAGAAATTTTTGGTGGAACTTTTGAAACATAAGCCGAAAGCTACCGAAGAACAGTTGAAAACTAT
TATGGAAAACTTTACAGCTATGGTCGATAAGTGTTGTAAAGCTGAGGATAAAGAAGCTTGTTTTGCCGAA
GAGGGACCAAAACTGATTGAGAAAACCCAAGCGGCCCTGGCTCTCGAGCACCACCACCACCACCACTGAG
ATCCGGCTGCTAACAAAGCCCGAAAGGAAGCTGAGTTGGCTGCTGCCACCGCTGAGCAATAACTAGCATA
ACCCCTTGGGGCCTCTAAACGGGTCTTGAGGGGTT
Features (pLannotate 1.2.2; 19 found; start..end, strand, type, name):
     42..470     +  rep_origin     f1 ori (sequence partly withheld): f1 bacteriophage origin of replication; arrow indicates direction of (+) strand synthesis
    523..580     +  promoter       AmpR promoter (fragment): bla
    589..1404    -  CDS            KanR: aminoglycoside phosphotransferase; aph(3')-Ia; confers resistance to kanamycin in bacteria or G418 (Geneticin®) in eukaryotes
   1526..2114    +  rep_origin     ori: high-copy-number ColE1/pMB1/pBR322/pUC origin of replication
   2300..2439    -  misc_feature   bom: basis of mobility region from pBR322
   2541..2732    -  CDS            rop: Rop protein, which maintains plasmids at low copy number; rop
   2749..3129    +  CDS            YPB1_ECOLX: Protein predicted: Swiss-Prot protein existence level 4. From Escherichia coli.
   3201..3492    -  CDS            TcR (fragment): tetracycline efflux protein; tet; confers resistance to tetracycline
   3507..3528    -  protein_bind   CAP binding site: CAP binding activates transcription in the presence of cAMP. E. coli catabolite activator protein
   3541..4623    -  CDS            lacI: lac repressor; lacI; The lac repressor binds to the lac operator to inhibit transcription in E. coli. This inhibition can be relieved by adding lactose or isopropyl-β-D-thiogalactopyranoside (IPTG).
   4624..4701    -  promoter       lacI promoter: lacI
   4709..4988    -  CDS            TcR (fragment): tetracycline efflux protein; tet; confers resistance to tetracycline
   5014..5032    +  promoter       T7 promoter: promoter for bacteriophage T7 RNA polymerase
   5033..5057    +  protein_bind   lac operator: The lac repressor binds to the lac operator to inhibit transcription in E. coli. This inhibition can be relieved by adding lactose or isopropyl-β-D-thiogalactopyranoside (IPTG). lac repressor encoded by lacI
   5072..5094    +  RBS            RBS: efficient ribosome binding site from bacteriophage T7 gene 10 (Olins and Rangwala, 1989)
   5105..6853    +  CDS            ALB: ALBU_BOVIN - Experimental evidence at protein level: Swiss-Prot protein existence level 1. Binds water, Ca(2+), Na(+), K(+), fatty acids, hormones, bilirubin and drugs. Its main function is the regulation of the colloidal osmotic pressure of blood. Major zinc transporter in plasma, typically binds about 80% of all plasma zinc (By similarity). Major calcium and magnesium transporter in plasma, binds approximately 45% of circulating calcium and magnesium in plasma (Probable). Potentially has more than two calcium-binding sites and might additionally bind calcium in a non-specific manner (PubMed:
   6860..6877    +  CDS            9xHis (fragment): 9xHis affinity tag
   6887..6936    +  CDS            SET1 (fragment): solubility-enhancement tag derived from T7 phage gene 10B
   6944..5       +  terminator     T7 terminator (across the origin): transcription terminator for bacteriophage T7 RNA polymerase
