[The description below was written by a language model from this plasmid's Addgene catalogue record and pLannotate feature annotations shown in this document.]
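Description:
BSA3_His is a bacterial expression plasmid of about 7 kb built on the pET29b backbone. It carries a synthetic, computationally designed variant of bovine serum albumin (design BSA3) intended for production in E. coli. The catalogue's insert field is labelled "BSA1", whereas the plasmid name and stated purpose say BSA3. The record does not resolve this discrepancy, although the annotated coding region does match bovine albumin. According to the record, the backbone was modified by changing the NdeI site to NcoI, and the roughly 1.75 kb insert was cloned between NcoI and XhoI.

The albumin coding sequence lies downstream of a T7 promoter with an adjacent lac operator and the phage T7 gene 10 ribosome binding site, and it is followed by the T7 terminator. It is fused in frame to a C-terminal His tag supplied by the backbone. The annotation software labels this tag as a fragment of a 9xHis tag, which is consistent with the 6His stated in the catalogue. A plasmid-borne lacI gene with its own promoter supplies lac repressor, so transcription stays repressed until it is induced with IPTG in a host that expresses T7 RNA polymerase.

The plasmid replicates from a ColE1/pBR322-type origin accompanied by the bom region and rop, which moderates copy number, and an f1 origin is also present. Selection is by kanamycin through an aminoglycoside phosphotransferase gene. Short annotated fragments of tetracycline resistance, the AmpR promoter and a solubility tag appear to be backbone remnants or software matches rather than functional elements. The associated work concerns stabilised mammalian serum albumins designed for bacterial expression, and the His tag allows affinity purification of the recombinant protein.
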