Addgene plasmid #202768: BSA3_His
Purpose: bovine serum albumin design BSA3, in pET29b with C-terminal 6His-tag
Depositing lab: Sarel Fleishman. Depositing organization: Weizmann Institute of Science. Publication: Stable Mammalian Serum Albumins Designed for Bacterial Expression. Khersonsky O, Goldsmith M, Zaretsky I, Hamer-Rogotner S, Dym O, Unger T, Yona M, Fridmann-Sirkis Y, Fleishman SJ. J Mol Biol. 2023 Sep 1;435(17):168191. doi: 10.1016/j.jmb.2023.168191. Epub 2023 Jun 28. PubMed 37385581.
Backbone
  Vector backbone: pET29b
  Total vector size (bp): 6990
  Modifications to backbone: NdeI restriction site was changed to NcoI
  Vector type: Bacterial Expression
Growth in bacteria
  Bacterial resistance: Kanamycin, 50 μg/mL
  Growth temperature: 37°C
  Growth strain: DH5alpha
  Copy number: Unknown
Gene/Insert
  Gene/Insert name: BSA1
  Species: Synthetic
  Insert size (bp): 1758
  Promoter: T7
  Tag / fusion protein: His tag (C terminal on backbone)
  Cloning method: Restriction Enzyme; 5′ cloning site NcoI (unknown if destroyed); 3′ cloning site XhoI (unknown if destroyed)
  Sequencing primers: 5′ T7 promoter; 3′ T7 terminator
Terms and licenses: Academic/Nonprofit Terms; Industry Terms: Not Available to Industry
How to cite: BSA3_His was a gift from Sarel Fleishman (Addgene plasmid # 202768 ; http://n2t.net/addgene:202768 ; RRID:Addgene_202768)
